>Addgene plasmid #180618 | pCA528 KATNAL1 MIT residues 1-87 | addgene full sequence | sequence record 358619 | Addgene NGS Result
TGGCGAATGGG
[124 nt withheld, positions 12-135]
C
[91 nt withheld, positions 137-227]
A
[49 nt withheld, positions 229-277]
CCTTTGACGTTGGAGTCCACGTTCTTT
[37 nt withheld, positions 305-341]
ACCCTATCTCGGTCTATTCTTTTGATTTATAAGGGATTTTGCCGATTTCGGCCTATTGGTTAAAAAATGA
GCTGATTTAACAAAAATTTAACGCGAATTTTAACAAAATATTAACGCTTACAATTTAGGTGGCACTTTTC
GGGGAAATGTGCGCGGAACCCCTATTTGTTTATTTTTCTAAATACATTCAAATATGTATCCGCTCATGAA
TTAATTCTTAGAAAAACTCATCGAGCATCAAATGAAACTGCAATTTATTCATATCAGGATTATCAATACC
ATATTTTTGAAAAAGCCGTTTCTGTAATGAAGGAGAAAACTCACCGAGGCAGTTCCATAGGATGGCAAGA
TCCTGGTATCGGTCTGCGATTCCGACTCGTCCAACATCAATACAACCTATTAATTTCCCCTCGTCAAAAA
TAAGGTTATCAAGTGAGAAATCACCATGAGTGACGACTGAATCCGGTGAGAATGGCAAAAGTTTATGCAT
TTCTTTCCAGACTTGTTCAACAGGCCAGCCATTACGCTCGTCATCAAAATCACTCGCATCAACCAAACCG
TTATTCATTCGTGATTGCGCCTGAGCGAGACGAAATACGCGATCGCTGTTAAAAGGACAATTACAAACAG
GAATCGAATGCAACCGGCGCAGGAACACTGCCAGCGCATCAACAATATTTTCACCTGAATCAGGATATTC
TTCTAATACCTGGAATGCTGTTTTCCCGGGGATCGCAGTGGTGAGTAACCATGCATCATCAGGAGTACGG
ATAAAATGCTTGATGGTCGGAAGAGGCATAAATTCCGTCAGCCAGTTTAGTCTGACCATCTCATCTGTAA
CATCATTGGCAACGCTACCTTTGCCATGTTTCAGAAACAACTCTGGCGCATCGGGCTTCCCATACAATCG
ATAGATTGTCGCACCTGATTGCCCGACATTATCGCGAGCCCATTTATACCCATATAAATCAGCATCCATG
TTGGAATTTAATCGCGGCCTAGAGCAAGACGTTTCCCGTTGAATATGGCTCATAACACCCCTTGTATTAC
TGTTTATGTAAGCAGACAGTTTTATTGTTCATGACCAAAATCCCTTAACGTGAGTTTTCGTTCCACTGAG
CGTCAGACCCCGTAGAAAAGATCAAAGGATCTTCTTGAGATCCTTTTTTTCTGCGCGTAATCTGCTGCTT
GCAAACAAAAAAACCACCGCTACCAGCGGTGGTTTGTTTGCCGGATCAAGAGCTACCAACTCTTTTTCCG
AAGGTAACTGGCTTCAGCAGAGCGCAGATACCAAATACTGTCCTTCTAGTGTAGCCGTAGTTAGGCCACC
ACTTCAAGAACTCTGTAGCACCGCCTACATACCTCGCTCTGCTAATCCTGTTACCAGTGGCTGCTGCCAG
TGGCGATAAGTCGTGTCTTACCGGGTTGGACTCAAGACGATAGTTACCGGATAAGGCGCAGCGGTCGGGC
TGAACGGGGGGTTCGTGCACACAGCCCAGCTTGGAGCGAACGACCTACACCGAACTGAGATACCTACAGC
GTGAGCTATGAGAAAGCGCCACGCTTCCCGAAGGGAGAAAGGCGGACAGGTATCCGGTAAGCGGCAGGGT
CGGAACAGGAGAGCGCACGAGGGAGCTTCCAGGGGGAAACGCCTGGTATCTTTATAGTCCTGTCGGGTTT
CGCCACCTCTGACTTGAGCGTCGATTTTTGTGATGCTCGTCAGGGGGGCGGAGCCTATGGAAAAACGCCA
GCAACGCGGCCTTTTTACGGTTCCTGGCCTTTTGCTGGCCTTTTGCTCACATGTTCTTTCCTGCGTTATC
CCCTGATTCTGTGGATAACCGTATTACCGCCTTTGAGTGAGCTGATACCGCTCGCCGCAGCCGAACGACC
GAGCGCAGCGAGTCAGTGAGCGAGGAAGCGGAAGAGCGCCTGATGCGGTATTTTCTCCTTACGCATCTGT
GCGGTATTTCACACCGCAATGGTGCACTCTCAGTACAATCTGCTCTGATGCCGCATAGTTAAGCCAGTAT
ACACTCCGCTATCGCTACGTGACTGGGTCATGGCTGCGCCCCGACACCCGCCAACACCCGCTGACGCGCC
CTGACGGGCTTGTCTGCTCCCGGCATCCGCTTACAGACAAGCTGTGACCGTCTCCGGGAGCTGCATGTGT
CAGAGGTTTTCACCGTCATCACCGAAACGCGCGAGGCAGCTGCGGTAAAGCTCATCAGCGTGGTCGTGAA
GCGATTCACAGATGTCTGCCTGTTCATCCGCGTCCAGCTCGTTGAGTTTCTCCAGAAGCGTTAATGTCTG
GCTTCTGATAAAGCGGGCCATGTTAAGGGCGGTTTTTTCCTGTTTGGTCACTGATGCCTCCGTGTAAGGG
GGATTTCTGTTCATGGGGGTAATGATACCGATGAAACGAGAGAGGATGCTCACGATACGGGTTACTGATG
ATGAACATGCCCGGTTACTGGAACGTTGTGAGGGTAAACAACTGGCGGTATGGATGCGGCGGGACCAGAG
AAAAATCACTCAGGGTCAATGCCAGCGCTTCGTTAATACAGATGTAGGTGTTCCACAGGGTAGCCAGCAG
CATCCTGCGATGCAGATCCGGAACATAATGGTGCAGGGCGCTGACTTCCGCGTTTCCAGACTTTACGAAA
CACGGAAACCGAAGACCATTCATGTTGTTGCTCAGGTCGCAGACGTTTTGCAGCAGCAGTCGCTTCACGT
TCGCTCGCGTATCGGTGATTCATTCTGCTAACCAGTAAGGCAACCCCGCCAGCCTAGCCGGGTCCTCAAC
GACAGGAGCACGATCATGCGCACCCGTGGGGCCGCCATGCCGGCGATAATGGCCTGCTTCTCGCCGAAAC
GTTTGGTGGCGGGACCAGTGACGAAGGCTTGAGCGAGGGCGTGCAAGATTCCGAATACCGCAAGCGACAG
GCCGATCATCGTCGCGCTCCAGCGAAAGCGGTCCTCGCCGAAAATGACCCAGAGCGCTGCCGGCACCTGT
CCTACGAGTTGCATGATAAAGAAGACAGTCATAAGTGCGGCGACGATAGTCATGCCCCGCGCCCACCGGA
AGGAGCTGACTGGGTTGAAGGCTCTCAAGGGCATCGGTCGAGATCCCGGTGCCTAATGAGTGAGCTAACT
TACATTAATTGCGTTGCGCTCACTGCCCGCTTTCCAGTCGGGAAACCTGTCGTGCCAGCTGCATTAATGA
ATCGGCCAACGCGCGGGGAGAGGCGGTTTGCGTATTGGGCGCCAGGGTGGTTTTTCTTTTCACCAGTGAG
ACGGGCAACAGCTGATTGCCCTTCACCGCCTGGCCCTGAGAGAGTTGCAGCAAGCGGTCCACGCTGGTTT
GCCCCAGCAGGCGAAAATCCTGTTTGATGGTGGTTAACGGCGGGATATAACATGAGCTGTCTTCGGTATC
GTCGTATCCCACTACCGAGATATCCGCACCAACGCGCAGCCCGGACTCGGTAATGGCGCGCATTGCGCCC
AGCGCCATCTGATCGTTGGCAACCAGCATCGCAGTGGGAACGATGCCCTCATTCAGCATTTGCATGGTTT
GTTGAAAACCGGACATGGCACTCCAGTCGCCTTCCCGTTCCGCTATCGGCTGAATTTGATTGCGAGTGAG
ATATTTATGCCAGCCAGCCAGACGCAGACGCGCCGAGACAGAACTTAATGGGCCCGCTAACAGCGCGATT
TGCTGGTGACCCAATGCGACCAGATGCTCCACGCCCAGTCGCGTACCGTCTTCATGGGAGAAAATAATAC
TGTTGATGGGTGTCTGGTCAGAGACATCAAGAAATAACGCCGGAACATTAGTGCAGGCAGCTTCCACAGC
AATGGCATCCTGGTCATCCAGCGGATAGTTAATGATCAGCCCACTGACGCGTTGCGCGAGAAGATTGTGC
ACCGCCGCTTTACAGGCTTCGACGCCGCTTCGTTCTACCATCGACACCACCACGCTGGCACCCAGTTGAT
CGGCGCGAGATTTAATCGCCGCGACAATTTGCGACGGCGCGTGCAGGGCCAGACTGGAGGTGGCAACGCC
AATCAGCAACGACTGTTTGCCCGCCAGTTGTTGTGCCACGCGGTTGGGAATGTAATTCAGCTCCGCCATC
GCCGCTTCCACTTTTTCCCGCGTTTTCGCAGAAACGTGGCTGGCCTGGTTCACCACGCGGGAAACGGTCT
GATAAGAGACACCGGCATACTCTGCGACATCGTATAACGTTACTGGTTTCACATTCACCACCCTGAATTG
ACTCTCTTCCGGGCGCTATCATGCCATACCGCGAAAGGTTTTGCGCCATTCGATGGTGTCCGGGATCTCG
ACGCTCTCCCTTATGCGACTCCTGCATTAGGAAGCAGCCCAGTAGTAGGTTGAGGCCGTTGAGCACCGCC
GCCGCAAGGAATGGTGCATGCAAGGAGATGGCGCCCAACAGTCCCCCGGCCACGGGGCCTGCCACCATAC
CCACGCCGAAACAAGCGCTCATGAGCCCGAAGTGGCGAGCCCGATCTTCCCCATCGGTGATGTCGGCGAT
ATAGGCGCCAGCAACCGCACCTGTGGCGCCGGTGATGCCGGCCACGATGCGTCCGGCGTAGAGGATCGAG
ATCTCGATCCCGCGAAATTAATACGACTCACTATAGGGGAATTGTGAGCGGATAACAATTCCCCTCTAGA
AATAATTTTGTTTAACTTTAAGAAGGAGATATACATATGGGTCATCACCATCATCACCATGGTTCGGACT
CAGAAGTCAATCAAGAAGCTAAGCCAGAGGTCAAGCCAGAAGTCAAGCCTGAGACTCACATCAATTTAAA
GGTGTCCGATGGATCTTCAGAGATCTTCTTCAAGATCAAAAAGACCACTCCTTTAAGAAGGCTGATGGAA
GCGTTCGCTAAAAGACAGGGTAAGGAAATGGACTCCTTAAGATTCTTGTACGACGGTATTAGAATTCAAG
CTGATCAGACCCCTGAAGATTTGGACATGGAGGATAACGATATTATTGAGGCTCACAGAGAACAGATTGG
TGGTATGAATTTGGCTGAGATTTGTGATAATGCAAAGAAAGGAAGAGAATATGCCCTTCTTGGAAATTAC
GACTCATCAATGGTATATTACCAGGGGGTGATGCAGCAGATTCAGAGACATTGCCAGTCAGTCAGAGATC
CAGCTATCAAAGGCAAATGGCAACAGGTTCGGCAGGAATTATTGGAGGAATATGAACAAGTTAAAAGTAT
TGTCAGCACTTTAGAAAGTTTTAAAATTGACAAGCCTCCAGATTTCCCTGTGTCCTGAGGATCCGAATTC
GAGCTCCGTCGACAAGCTTGCGGCCGCACTCGAGCACCACCACCACCACCACTGAGATCCGGCTGCTAAC
AAAGCCCGAAAGGAAGCTGAGTTGGCTGCTGCCACCGCTGAGCAATAACTAGCATAACCCCTTGGGGCCT
CTAAACGGGTCTTGAGGGGTTTTTTGCTGAAAGGAGGAACTATATCCGGAT
Features (pLannotate 1.2.2; 20 found; start..end, strand, type, name):
     12..440     +  rep_origin     f1 ori (sequence partly withheld): f1 bacteriophage origin of replication; arrow indicates direction of (+) strand synthesis
    493..550     +  promoter       AmpR promoter (fragment): bla
    559..1374    -  CDS            KanR: aminoglycoside phosphotransferase; aph(3')-Ia; confers resistance to kanamycin in bacteria or G418 (Geneticin®) in eukaryotes
   1496..2084    +  rep_origin     ori: high-copy-number ColE1/pMB1/pBR322/pUC origin of replication
   2270..2409    -  misc_feature   bom: basis of mobility region from pBR322
   2511..2702    -  CDS            rop: Rop protein, which maintains plasmids at low copy number; rop
   2719..3099    +  CDS            YPB1_ECOLX: Protein predicted: Swiss-Prot protein existence level 4. From Escherichia coli.
   3171..3462    -  CDS            TcR (fragment): tetracycline efflux protein; tet; confers resistance to tetracycline
   3477..3498    -  protein_bind   CAP binding site: CAP binding activates transcription in the presence of cAMP. E. coli catabolite activator protein
   3511..4593    -  CDS            lacI: lac repressor; lacI; The lac repressor binds to the lac operator to inhibit transcription in E. coli. This inhibition can be relieved by adding lactose or isopropyl-β-D-thiogalactopyranoside (IPTG).
   4594..4671    -  promoter       lacI promoter: lacI
   4679..4958    -  CDS            TcR (fragment): tetracycline efflux protein; tet; confers resistance to tetracycline
   4980..4998    +  promoter       T7 promoter: promoter for bacteriophage T7 RNA polymerase
   4999..5023    +  protein_bind   lac operator: The lac repressor binds to the lac operator to inhibit transcription in E. coli. This inhibition can be relieved by adding lactose or isopropyl-β-D-thiogalactopyranoside (IPTG). lac repressor encoded by lacI
   5038..5060    +  RBS            RBS: efficient ribosome binding site from bacteriophage T7 gene 10 (Olins and Rangwala, 1989)
   5095..5385    +  CDS            SUMO: cleavable ubiquitin-like protein tag; S. cerevisiae SMT3 (truncated)
   5386..5646    +  CDS            KATNAL1 (fragment): KATL1_HUMAN - Experimental evidence at protein level: Swiss-Prot protein existence level 1. Regulates microtubule dynamics in Sertoli cells, a process that is essential for spermiogenesis and male fertility. Severs microtubules in an ATP-dependent manner, promoting rapid reorganization of cellular microtubule arrays (By similarity). Has microtubule- severing activity in vitro (PubMed:26929214). From Homo sapiens (Human).
   5696..5713    +  CDS            9xHis (fragment): 9xHis affinity tag
   5723..5772    +  CDS            SET1 (fragment): solubility-enhancement tag derived from T7 phage gene 10B
   5780..5827    +  terminator     T7 terminator: transcription terminator for bacteriophage T7 RNA polymerase
