[The description below was written by a language model from this plasmid's Addgene catalogue record and pLannotate feature annotations shown in this document.]
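Description:
pCA528 KATNAL1 MIT residues 1-87 is a 5,852 nt bacterial expression plasmid built on the pCA528 backbone, a pET-style vector for producing recombinant protein in E. coli. It is selected with kanamycin through an aminoglycoside phosphotransferase gene. It replicates from a ColE1/pMB1-type origin accompanied by the bom region and the rop gene, which normally restrains copy number; the catalogue lists copy number as unknown. An f1 phage origin is also present, along with remnants of a tetracycline resistance gene that appear as non-functional fragments flanking the lacI cassette.

The payload is the N-terminal 87 residues of human KATNAL1 (katanin catalytic subunit A1-like 1), a microtubule-severing ATPase. This segment contains its MIT (microtubule interacting and trafficking) domain. The fragment is fused in frame directly after a yeast SMT3-derived SUMO tag, and the catalogue describes the full N-terminal tag as HIS-SUMO. The His portion upstream of SUMO is not separately annotated in the feature table. Expression is driven by a T7 promoter with an adjacent lac operator and the T7 gene 10 ribosome binding site. It ends at a T7 terminator, and the plasmid-borne lacI keeps the system repressed until IPTG is added in a host supplying T7 RNA polymerase. Short His-tag and T7 gene 10-derived fragments are annotated downstream of the insert and are probably backbone remnants, but the record does not state whether they are translated.

The His tag allows affinity purification, and the SUMO moiety typically aids solubility and can be removed with a SUMO-specific protease. The construct was deposited with a study mapping interactions between human ESCRT-III proteins and MIT domains. This suggests a role in producing purified KATNAL1 MIT domain for binding or structural analyses.
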