Addgene plasmid #180618: pCA528 KATNAL1 MIT residues 1-87
Purpose: Bacterial expression for KATNAL1 MIT domains, residues 1-87. Has N-terminal HIS-SUMO tag. Internal ID: WISP20-54.
Depositing lab: Wesley Sundquist. Depositing organization: University of Utah. Publication: Comprehensive analysis of the human ESCRT-III-MIT domain interactome reveals new cofactors for cytokinetic abscission. Wenzel DM, Mackay DR, Skalicky JJ, Paine EL, Miller MS, Ullman KS, Sundquist WI. Elife. 2022 Sep 15;11:e77779. doi: 10.7554/eLife.77779. PubMed 36107470.
Backbone
  Vector backbone: pCA528
  Vector type: Bacterial Expression
Growth in bacteria
  Bacterial resistance: Kanamycin, 50 μg/mL
  Growth temperature: 37°C
  Growth strain: DH5alpha
  Copy number: Unknown
Gene/Insert
  Gene/Insert name: KATNAL1
  Species: H. sapiens (human)
  Mutation: Residues 1-87
  Entrez Gene: KATNAL1 (a.k.a. MGC2599)
  Promoter: T7
  Tag / fusion protein: HIS-SUMO (N terminal on backbone)
  Cloning method: Restriction Enzyme; 5′ cloning site BSA1 (destroyed during cloning); 3′ cloning site BamHI (not destroyed)
  Sequencing primers: 5′ T7 for; 3′ T7 term
Terms and licenses: Academic/Nonprofit Terms; Industry Terms: Not Available to Industry
Depositor comments: Read the preprint on bioRxiv: https://www.biorxiv.org/content/10.1101/2022.02.09.477148v1
How to cite: pCA528 KATNAL1 MIT residues 1-87 was a gift from Wesley Sundquist (Addgene plasmid # 180618 ; http://n2t.net/addgene:180618 ; RRID:Addgene_180618)
